>Addgene plasmid #15108 | pAc-GFPC1-Sec61beta | addgene full sequence | sequence record 339891 | Addgene NGS Result
GTTATCCCCTGATTCTGTGGATAACCGTATTACCGCCATGCATTAGTTATTAATAGTAATCAATTACGGG
GTCATTAGTTCATAGCCCATATATGGAGTTCCGCGTTACATAACTTACGGTAAATGGCCCGCCTGGCTGA
CCGCCCAACGACCCCCGCCCATTGACGTCAATAATGACGTATGTTCCCATAGTAACGCCAATAGGGACTT
TCCATTGACGTCAATGGGTGGAGTATTTACGGTAAACTGCCCACTTGGCAGTACATCAAGTGTATCATAT
GCCAAGTACGCCCCCTATTGACGTCAATGACGGTAAATGGCCCGCCTGGCATTATGCCCAGTACATGACC
TTATGGGACTTTCCTACTTGGCAGTACATCTACGTATTAGTCATCGCTATTACCATGGTGATGCGGTTTT
GGCAGTACATCAATGGGCGTGGATAGCGGTTTGACTCACGGGGATTTCCAAGTCTCCACCCCATTGACGT
CAATGGGAGTTTGTTTTGGCACCAAAATCAACGGGACTTTCCAAAATGTCGTAACAACTCCGCCCCATTG
ACGCAAATGGGCGGTAGGCGTGTACGGTGGGAGGTCTATATAAGCAGAGCTGGTTTAGTGAACCGTCAGA
TCCGCTAGCGCTACCGGTCGCCACCATGGTGAGCAAGGGCGCCGAGCTGTTCACCGGCATCGTGCCCATC
CTGATCGAGCTGAATGGCGATGTGAATGGCCACAAGTTCAGCGTGAGCGGCGAGGGCGAGGGCGATGCCA
CCTACGGCAAGCTGACCCTGAAGTTCATCTGCACCACCGGCAAGCTGCCTGTGCCCTGGCCCACCCTGGT
GACCACCCTGAGCTACGGCGTGCAGTGCTTCTCACGCTACCCCGATCACATGAAGCAGCACGACTTCTTC
AAGAGCGCCATGCCTGAGGGCTACATCCAGGAGCGCACCATCTTCTTCGAGGATGACGGCAACTACAAGT
CGCGCGCCGAGGTGAAGTTCGAGGGCGATACCCTGGTGAATCGCATCGAGCTGACCGGCACCGATTTCAA
GGAGGATGGCAACATCCTGGGCAATAAGATGGAGTACAACTACAACGCCCACAATGTGTACATCATGACC
GACAAGGCCAAGAATGGCATCAAGGTGAACTTCAAGATCCGCCACAACATCGAGGATGGCAGCGTGCAGC
TGGCCGACCACTACCAGCAGAATACCCCCATCGGCGATGGCCCTGTGCTGCTGCCCGATAACCACTACCT
GTCCACCCAGAGCGCCCTGTCCAAGGACCCCAACGAGAAGCGCGATCACATGATCTACTTCGGCTTCGTG
ACCGCCGCCGCCATCACCCACGGCATGGATGAGCTGTACAAGTCCGGACTCAGATCT
[288 nt withheld, positions 1388-1675]
TAGGAATTCTGCAGTCGACGGTACCGCGGGCCCGGGATCCACCGGATCTAGATAACTGATCATAATCAGC
CATACCACATTTGTAGAGGTTTTACTTGCTTTAAAAAACCTCCCACACCTCCCCCTGAACCTGAAACATA
AAATGAATGCAATTGTTGTTGTTAACTTGTTTATTGCAGCTTATAATGGTTACAAATAAAGCAATAGCAT
CACAAATTTCACAAATAAAGCATTTTTTTCACTGCATTCTAGTTGTGGTTTGTCCAAACTCATCAATGTA
TCTTAACGCGTAAATTGTAAGCGTTAATATTTTGTTAAAATTCGCGTTAAATTTTTGTTAAATCAGCTCA
TTTTTTAACCAATAGGCCGAAATCGGCAAAATCCCTTATAAATCAAAAGAATAGACCGAGATAGGGT
[37 nt withheld, positions 2093-2129]
AAAGAACGTGGACTCCAACGTCAAAGG
[49 nt withheld, positions 2157-2205]
T
[91 nt withheld, positions 2207-2297]
G
[124 nt withheld, positions 2299-2422]
CAGGTGGCACTTTTCGGGGAAATGTGCGCGGAACCCCTATTTGTTTATTTTTCTAAATACATTCAAATAT
GTATCCGCTCATGAGACAATAACCCTGATAAATGCTTCAATAATATTGAAAAAGGAAGAGTCCTGAGGCG
GAAAGAACCAGCTGTGGAATGTGTGTCAGTTAGGGTGTGGAAAGTCCCCAGGCTCCCCAGCAGGCAGAAG
TATGCAAAGCATGCATCTCAATTAGTCAGCAACCAGGTGTGGAAAGTCCCCAGGCTCCCCAGCAGGCAGA
AGTATGCAAAGCATGCATCTCAATTAGTCAGCAACCATAGTCCCGCCCCTAACTCCGCCCATCCCGCCCC
TAACTCCGCCCAGTTCCGCCCATTCTCCGCCCCATGGCTGACTAATTTTTTTTATTTATGCAGAGGCCGA
GGCCGCCTCGGCCTCTGAGCTATTCCAGAAGTAGTGAGGAGGCTTTTTTGGAGGCCTAGGCTTTTGCAAA
GATCGATCAAGAGACAGGATGAGGATCGTTTCGCATGATTGAACAAGATGGATTGCACGCAGGTTCTCCG
GCCGCTTGGGTGGAGAGGCTATTCGGCTATGACTGGGCACAACAGACAATCGGCTGCTCTGATGCCGCCG
TGTTCCGGCTGTCAGCGCAGGGGCGCCCGGTTCTTTTTGTCAAGACCGACCTGTCCGGTGCCCTGAATGA
ACTGCAAGACGAGGCAGCGCGGCTATCGTGGCTGGCCACGACGGGCGTTCCTTGCGCAGCTGTGCTCGAC
GTTGTCACTGAAGCGGGAAGGGACTGGCTGCTATTGGGCGAAGTGCCGGGGCAGGATCTCCTGTCATCTC
ACCTTGCTCCTGCCGAGAAAGTATCCATCATGGCTGATGCAATGCGGCGGCTGCATACGCTTGATCCGGC
TACCTGCCCATTCGACCACCAAGCGAAACATCGCATCGAGCGAGCACGTACTCGGATGGAAGCCGGTCTT
GTCGATCAGGATGATCTGGACGAAGAGCATCAGGGGCTCGCGCCAGCCGAACTGTTCGCCAGGCTCAAGG
CGAGCATGCCCGACGGCGAGGATCTCGTCGTGACCCATGGCGATGCCTGCTTGCCGAATATCATGGTGGA
AAATGGCCGCTTTTCTGGATTCATCGACTGTGGCCGGCTGGGTGTGGCGGACCGCTATCAGGACATAGCG
TTGGCTACCCGTGATATTGCTGAAGAGCTTGGCGGCGAATGGGCTGACCGCTTCCTCGTGCTTTACGGTA
TCGCCGCTCCCGATTCGCAGCGCATCGCCTTCTATCGCCTTCTTGACGAGTTCTTCTGAGCGGGACTCTG
GGGTTCGAAATGACCGACCAAGCGACGCCCAACCTGCCATCACGAGATTTCGATTCCACCGCCGCCTTCT
ATGAAAGGTTGGGCTTCGGAATCGTTTTCCGGGACGCCGGCTGGATGATCCTCCAGCGCGGGGATCTCAT
GCTGGAGTTCTTCGCCCACCCTAGGGGGAGGCTAACTGAAACACGGAAGGAGACAATACCGGAAGGAACC
CGCGCTATGACGGCAATAAAAAGACAGAATAAAACGCACGGTGTTGGGTCGTTTGTTCATAAACGCGGGG
TTCGGTCCCAGGGCTGGCACTCTGTCGATACCCCACCGAGACCCCATTGGGGCCAATACGCCCGCGTTTC
TTCCTTTTCCCCACCCCACCCCCCAAGTTCGGGTGAAGGCCCAGGGCTCGCAGCCAACGTCGGGGCGGCA
GGCCCTGCCATAGCCTCAGGTTACTCATATATACTTTAGATTGATTTAAAACTTCATTTTTAATTTAAAA
GGATCTAGGTGAAGATCCTTTTTGATAATCTCATGACCAAAATCCCTTAACGTGAGTTTTCGTTCCACTG
AGCGTCAGACCCCGTAGAAAAGATCAAAGGATCTTCTTGAGATCCTTTTTTTCTGCGCGTAATCTGCTGC
TTGCAAACAAAAAAACCACCGCTACCAGCGGTGGTTTGTTTGCCGGATCAAGAGCTACCAACTCTTTTTC
CGAAGGTAACTGGCTTCAGCAGAGCGCAGATACCAAATACTGTTCTTCTAGTGTAGCCGTAGTTAGGCCA
CCACTTCAAGAACTCTGTAGCACCGCCTACATACCTCGCTCTGCTAATCCTGTTACCAGTGGCTGCTGCC
AGTGGCGATAAGTCGTGTCTTACCGGGTTGGACTCAAGACGATAGTTACCGGATAAGGCGCAGCGGTCGG
GCTGAACGGGGGGTTCGTGCACACAGCCCAGCTTGGAGCGAACGACCTACACCGAACTGAGATACCTACA
GCGTGAGCTATGAGAAAGCGCCACGCTTCCCGAAGGGAGAAAGGCGGACAGGTATCCGGTAAGCGGCAGG
GTCGGAACAGGAGAGCGCACGAGGGAGCTTCCAGGGGGAAACGCCTGGTATCTTTATAGTCCTGTCGGGT
TTCGCCACCTCTGACTTGAGCGTCGATTTTTGTGATGCTCGTCAGGGGGGCGGAGCCTATGGAAAAACGC
CAGCAACGCGGCCTTTTTACGGTTCCTGGCCTTTTGCTGGCCTTTTGCTCACATGTTCTTTCCTGC
Features (pLannotate 1.2.2; 16 found; start..end, strand, type, name):
      2..36      +  rep_origin     RSF ori (fragment): Plasmids containing the RSF 1030 origin of replication can be propagated in E. coli cells that contain additional plasmids with compatible origins.
    104..407     +  enhancer       CMV enhancer: human cytomegalovirus immediate early enhancer
    408..611     +  promoter       CMV promoter: human cytomegalovirus (CMV) immediate early promoter
    656..1372    +  CDS            AcGFP1: AcGFP1 is a basic (constitutively fluorescent) green fluorescent protein, derived from Aequorea coerulescens.
   1388..1678    +  CDS            Sec61β (sequence partly withheld): human Sec61β subunit of the translocon in the endoplasmic reticulum; SEC61B
   1679..1715    +  misc_feature   MCS (fragment): multiple cloning site
   1732..1816    +  CDS            large T antigen (fragment): large T antigen from SV40 (simian virus 40)
   1839..1960    +  polyA_signal   SV40 poly(A) signal: SV40 polyadenylation signal
   1994..2422    -  rep_origin     f1 ori (sequence partly withheld): f1 bacteriophage origin of replication; arrow indicates direction of (+) strand synthesis
   2449..2553    +  promoter       AmpR promoter: bla
   2555..2912    +  promoter       SV40 promoter: SV40 enhancer and early promoter
   2947..3741    +  CDS            NeoR/KanR: aminoglycoside phosphotransferase from Tn5; aph(3')-II (or nptII); confers resistance to neomycin, kanamycin, and G418 (Geneticin®)
   3762..3914    +  CDS            ble (fragment): BLE_KLEPN - Experimental evidence at protein level: Swiss-Prot protein existence level 1. Binding protein with a strong affinity to the bleomycin family of antibiotics. Binds to CL990; an antimitotic-antibiotic compound. From Klebsiella pneumoniae.
   3973..4020    +  polyA_signal   HSV TK poly(A) signal: herpes simplex virus thymidine kinase polyadenylation signal (Cole and Stacy, 1985)
   4111..4127    -  polyA_signal   bGH poly(A) signal (fragment): bovine growth hormone polyadenylation signal
   4349..4937    +  rep_origin     ori: high-copy-number ColE1/pMB1/pBR322/pUC origin of replication
