[The description below was written by a language model from this plasmid's Addgene catalogue record and pLannotate feature annotations shown in this document.]
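Description:
pAc-GFPC1-Sec61beta is a mammalian expression plasmid built on the Clontech pAcGFP1-C1 backbone, carrying human Sec61β (SEC61B) fused to the C-terminus of AcGFP1, a constitutively fluorescent green protein derived from Aequorea coerulescens. The roughly 300 bp Sec61β coding sequence was inserted between the BglII and EcoRI sites of the multiple cloning site, both of which remain intact. The sequenced plasmid is about 5 kb. The fusion is transcribed from the human cytomegalovirus immediate early enhancer and promoter and terminated by an SV40 polyadenylation signal, giving strong constitutive expression in transfected mammalian cells.

The plasmid is maintained at high copy number in E. coli through a ColE1/pUC-type origin. It also carries an f1 phage origin, which allows production of single-stranded DNA. A single Tn5 aminoglycoside phosphotransferase gene (NeoR/KanR) provides selection in both hosts. A bacterial bla-type promoter drives it for kanamycin resistance in E. coli, and the adjacent SV40 enhancer/early promoter, together with an HSV TK poly(A) signal, drives it for G418 selection of stable mammalian lines. Several short annotations in the feature table (RSF ori, large T antigen, ble and bGH poly(A) fragments) are partial matches and are probably not functional elements.

Sec61β is a subunit of the protein-conducting translocon in the endoplasmic reticulum membrane, so the AcGFP1–Sec61β fusion would be expected to label that compartment. Such a construct is suited to fluorescence imaging of ER distribution and morphology in mammalian cells, although the record does not explicitly state the intended application beyond pointing to an associated publication.
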