Addgene plasmid #15108: pAc-GFPC1-Sec61beta
Depositing lab: Tom Rapoport. Depositing organization: Harvard Medical School.
Backbone
  Vector backbone: pAcGFP1-C1
  Backbone manufacturer: Clontech
  Backbone size w/o insert (bp): 4700
  Vector type: Mammalian Expression
  Selectable markers: Neomycin (select with G418) ; G418
Growth in bacteria
  Bacterial resistance: Kanamycin, 50 μg/mL
  Growth temperature: 37°C
  Growth strain: DH5alpha
  Copy number: High Copy
Gene/Insert
  Gene/Insert name: Sec61beta (alt name: Sec61b)
  Species: H. sapiens (human)
  Insert size (bp): 306
  GenBank ID: NM_006808
  Entrez Gene: SEC61B
  Tag / fusion protein: Ac GFP (N terminal on backbone)
  Cloning method: Restriction Enzyme; 5′ cloning site BglII (not destroyed); 3′ cloning site EcoRI (not destroyed)
  Sequencing primers: 5′ na
Terms and licenses: Academic/Nonprofit Terms; Industry Terms: Not Available to Industry
Depositor comments: Voeltz GK, et al. Cell, 2006.
How to cite: pAc-GFPC1-Sec61beta was a gift from Tom Rapoport (Addgene plasmid # 15108 ; http://n2t.net/addgene:15108 ; RRID:Addgene_15108)
