>Addgene plasmid #15108 | pAc-GFPC1-Sec61beta | addgene partial sequence | sequence record 81629 | SV40pA-R 5'-GAAATTTGTGATGCTATTGC-3'
ACAACAACAATTGCATTCATTTTATGTTTCAGGTTCAGGGGGAGGTGTGGGAGGTTTTTTAAAGCAAGTA
AAACCTCTACAAATGTGGTATGGCTGATTATGATCAGTTATCTAGATCCGGTGGATCCCGGGCCCGCGGT
ACCGTCGACTGCAGAATTCCTA
[288 nt withheld, positions 163-450]
AGATCTGAGTCCGGACTTGTACAGCTCATCCATGCCGTGGGTGATGGCGGCGGCGGTCACGAAGCCGAAG
TAGATCATGTGATCGCGCTTCTCGTTGGGGTCCTTGGACAGGGCGCTCTGGGTGGACAGGTAGTGGTTAT
CGGGCAGCAGCACAGGGCCATCGCCGATGGGGGTATTCTGCTGGTAGTGGTCGGCCAGCTGCACGCTGCC
ATCCTCGATGTTGTGGCGGATCTTGAAGTTCACCTTGATGCCATTCTTGGCCTTGTCGGTCATGATGTAC
ACATTGTGGGCGTTGTAGTTGTACTCCATCTTATTGCCCAGGATGTTGCCATCCTCCTTGAAATCGGTGC
CGGTCAGCTCGATGCGATTCACCAGGGTATCGCCCTCGAACTTCACCTCGGCGCGCGACTTGTAGTTGCC
GTCATCCTCGAAGAAGATGGTGCGCTCCTGGATGTAGCCCTCAGGCATGGCGCTCTTGAAGAAGTCGTGC
TGCTTCATGTGATCGGGGTA
